Addgene plasmid #232493: pBEL2516
Purpose: Expression plasmid of LetA(D367A) with LetB
Depositing lab: Gira Bhabha & Damian Ekiert. Depositing organization: Johns Hopkins University and School of Medicine. Publication: LetA defines a structurally distinct transporter family. Santarossa CC, Li Y, Yousef S, Hasdemir HS, Rodriguez CC, Haase MAB, Baek M, Coudray N, Pavek JG, Focke KN, Silverberg AL, Bautista C, Yeh JT, Marty MT, Baker D, Tajkhorshid E, Ekiert DC, Bhabha G. Nature. 2026 Jan 21. doi: 10.1038/s41586-025-09990-0. PubMed 41565823.
Backbone
  Vector backbone: pBAD
  Vector type: Bacterial Expression
Growth in bacteria
  Bacterial resistance: Ampicillin, 100 μg/mL
  Growth temperature: 37°C
  Growth strain: DH5alpha
  Copy number: High Copy
Gene/Insert
  Cloning method: Gibson Cloning
Terms and licenses: Academic/Nonprofit Terms; Industry Terms: Not Available to Industry
Depositor comments: Please visit https://doi.org/10.1101/2025.03.21.644421 for bioRxiv preprint.
How to cite: pBEL2516 was a gift from Gira Bhabha & Damian Ekiert (Addgene plasmid # 232493 ; http://n2t.net/addgene:232493 ; RRID:Addgene_232493)
