[The description below was written by a language model from this plasmid's Addgene catalogue record and pLannotate feature annotations shown in this document.]
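Description:
pBEL2516 is a bacterial expression plasmid built on a pBAD backbone for arabinose-inducible co-expression of the E. coli proteins LetA and LetB, with LetA carrying a D367A point substitution. In the 8.5 kb sequenced record, the two coding regions are annotated under their older names, yebS (LetA) and yebT (LetB), both from E. coli K12. They lie in tandem downstream of the araBAD promoter, and their annotated coordinates overlap slightly, consistent with the genes having been carried over as a single operon-like unit transcribed from one promoter. The araC regulator is encoded divergently on the opposite strand, giving the usual pBAD arrangement in which expression is repressed without L-arabinose and switched on when it is added. Transcription is stopped by the rrnB T1 and T2 terminators, which sit just after a 5S rRNA segment that comes with that terminator region. No affinity or epitope tags are annotated in the feature table, and the catalogue entry does not mention any.

The plasmid replicates from a ColE1/pMB1-type origin, is listed as high copy, and is selected with ampicillin through the bla (β-lactamase) gene under its own promoter. An M13 phage origin is also present, along with nonfunctional pBR322 remnants (fragments of bom, rop, the tetracycline resistance gene and its promoter). LetA and LetB are described as components of a transport pathway that contributes to membrane integrity, with LetB possibly spanning the periplasm. The record gives the purpose only as expression of the LetA mutant with LetB. This suggests use in probing the role of residue D367 in LetA, but the specific assays are not stated.
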