Features (pLannotate 1.2.2; 15 found; start..end, strand, type, name):
     10..294     +  promoter       araBAD promoter: araBAD; promoter of the L-arabinose operon of E. coli; the araC regulatory gene is transcribed in the opposite direction (Guzman et al., 1995)
    382..1662    +  CDS            yebS: YEBS_ECOLI - Experimental evidence at protein level: Swiss-Prot protein existence level 1. Component of a transport pathway that contributes to membrane integrity. From Escherichia coli (strain K12).
   1634..4264    +  CDS            yebT: YEBT_ECOLI - Experimental evidence at protein level: Swiss-Prot protein existence level 1. Component of a transport pathway that contributes to membrane integrity (PubMed:27795327). May directly span the intermembrane space, facilitating the transport of substrates across the periplasm (Probable). From Escherichia coli (strain K12).
   4430..4545    +  ncRNA          5S rRNA: Accession: RF00001 - 5S ribosomal RNA
   4549..4635    +  terminator     rrnB T1 terminator: Escherichia coli rrnB; transcription terminator T1 from the E. coli rrnB gene
   4727..4754    +  terminator     rrnB T2 terminator: transcription terminator T2 from the E. coli rrnB gene
   4773..4864    +  promoter       AmpR promoter: bla
   4865..5725    +  CDS            AmpR: β-lactamase; bla; confers resistance to ampicillin, carbenicillin, and related antibiotics
   5767..6147    +  rep_origin     M13 ori (sequence partly withheld): M13 bacteriophage origin of replication; arrow indicates direction of (+) strand synthesis
   6333..6920    +  rep_origin     ori: high-copy-number ColE1/pMB1/pBR322/pUC origin of replication
   7106..7157    -  misc_feature   bom (fragment): basis of mobility region from pBR322
   7273..7312    -  CDS            rop (fragment): Rop protein, which maintains plasmids at low copy number; rop
   7313..7498    -  CDS            TcR (fragment): tetracycline efflux protein; tet; confers resistance to tetracycline
   7508..7526    +  promoter       tet promoter (fragment): E. coli promoter for tetracycline efflux protein gene
   7616..8494    -  CDS            araC: L-arabinose regulatory protein; araC
>Addgene plasmid #232493 | pBEL2516 | addgene full sequence | sequence record 464792 | Addgene NGS Result
CATTCAGAGAAGAAACCAATTGTCCATATTGCATCAGACATTGCCGTCACTGCGTCTTTTACTGGCTCTT
CTCGCTAACCAAACCGGTAACCCCGCTTATTAAAAGCATTCTGTAACAAAGCGGGACCAAAGCCATGACA
AAAACGCGTAACAAAAGTGTCTATAATCACGGCAGAAAAGTCCACATTGATTATTTGCACGGCGTCACAC
TTTGCTATGCCATAGCATTTTTATCCATAAGATTAGCGGATCCTACCTGACGCTTTTTATCGCAACTCTC
TACTGTTTCTCCATACCCGTTTTTTTGGGCTAGCCGAAGGGTGAATTATGCATCACCACCATCACCATCA
GCATCAACACGAAAATCTGTATTTTCAGGGGATGGCTCTTAACACACCACAAATTACGCCGACAAAAAAG
ATAACAGTGAGGGCAATCGGCGAGGAACTGCCGCGTGGTGATTACCAACGTTGCCCGCAATGTGACATGC
TGTTTAGCCTGCCCGAGATAAATTCTCATCAAAGTGCCTATTGTCCGCGCTGTCAGGCAAAAATTCGTGA
CGGGCGCGACTGGTCGCTAACGCGCCTGGCGGCAATGGCCTTCACCATGCTGTTGCTTATGCCGTTTGCC
TGGGGCGAACCGCTGTTGCATATCTGGCTGTTAGGCATTCGTATTGACGCCAACGTTATGCAAGGCATCT
GGCAAATGACCAAACAGGGCGATGCGATAACGGGGTCGATGGTCTTTTTCTGCGTTATTGGTGCCCCGCT
CATTCTGGTGACCTCCATAGCTTATTTATGGTTTGGTAACCGACTGGGAATGAATTTACGTCCGGTACTG
CTGATGCTTGAGCGACTTAAAGAGTGGGTAATGCTCGATATCTACCTGGTCGGCATTGGCGTTGCTTCTA
TAAAGGTACAGGATTATGCCCATATCCAGGCTGGTGTCGGCTTGTTCTCTTTTGTGGCGTTGGTGATTTT
AACGACGGTGACGTTGTCACATCTTAATGTCGAAGAACTGTGGGAGCGATTTTATCCGCAGCGCCCCGCT
ACGCGTAGGGACGAGAAACTTCGTGTCTGTCTTGGGTGCCATTTTACCGGCTATCCAGATCAGCGTGGTC
GCTGCCCGCGTTGCCATATCCCGCTACGCCTGCGTCGCCGTCATAGTCTGCAAAAATGCTGGGCGGCGCT
GTTAGCGTCAATCGTTTTATTGTTACCTGCCAACCTGTTGCCTATTTCTATCATTTATCTGAACGGAGGA
CGGCAGGAAGATACAATTCTTTCCGGAATTATGTCGCTGGCAAGTAGCAACATTGCGGTTGCAGGAATCG
TGTTTATCGCCAGTATTCTGGTACCGTTTACTAAAGTGATCGTCATGTTCACTTTACTGTTGAGCATTCA
TTTTAAATGCCAGCAAGGTTTACGCACACGCATTCTGTTACTGCGGATGGTGACCTGGATTGGTCGCTGG
TCGATGCTCGCTCTGTTTGTCATATCTTTAACCATGTCGCTGATTAATCGCGATCAGATCCTCGCTTTTA
CTATGGGACCGGCTGCGTTTTATTTCGGCGCAGCGGTAATTTTGACTATTCTTGCTGTGGAATGGCTGGA
CAGCCGCTTACTTTGGGATGCACATGAGTCAGGAAACGCCCGCTTCGACGACTGAAGCGCAGATTAAAAA
TAAACGCCGTATCTCACCTTTCTGGCTGCTGCCGTTCATCGCGCTAATGATTGCCAGTTGGCTGATTTGG
GACAGTTATCAGGACCGGGGTAATACCGTCACCATCGACTTTATGTCGGCGGATGGTATTGTTCCAGGCC
GTACGCCTGTTCGTTATCAGGGCGTTGAAGTCGGAACAGTGCAGGATATCAGCCTCAGCGACGATCTTCG
TAAGATTGAAGTCAAGGTCAGCATCAAGTCCGATATGAAAGATGCGCTGCGCGAAGAGACTCAGTTCTGG
CTGGTGACGCCAAAAGCATCGTTGGCAGGTGTCTCCGGGCTGGACGCCCTCGTCGGTGGGAACTATATCG
GCATGATGCCGGGTAAAGGTAAAGAGCAGGATCACTTTGTCGCACTCGATACCCAACCGAAATATCGGCT
GGACAATGGCGATCTGATGATCCACCTGCAAGCCCCCGATCTCGGTTCGCTGAACAGCGGTTCATTGGTC
TATTTCCGCAAGATCCCGGTGGGAAAAGTCTACGACTATGCCATCAATCCCAACAAGCAAGGCGTGGTGA
TTGATGTCCTGATCGAGCGGCGTTTTACCGATCTGGTGAAAAAAGGTAGCCGTTTCTGGAACGTTTCCGG
CGTTGATGCCAACGTCAGTATCAGTGGCGCGAAGGTGAAACTGGAAAGCCTGGCGGCACTGGTTAACGGT
GCGATTGCCTTCGATTCACCAGAAGAGTCGAAACCTGCCGAGGCGGAAGATACCTTTGGTCTGTATGAAG
ATCTGGCCCACAGCCAGCGTGGCGTAATAATAAAACTGGAACTGCCGAGTGGGGCCGGATTAACCGCCGA
CTCGACGCCGTTAATGTATCAGGGGCTGGAAGTCGGACAGCTGACTAAACTGGATTTAAATCCTGGTGGT
AAAGTCACAGGGGAAATGACCGTTGATCCCAGCGTCGTTACCCTGCTTCGTGAAAATACCCGCATCGAAT
TACGCAACCCGAAATTATCCCTTAGCGATGCTAATCTCAGCGCCCTGCTGACCGGCAAAACCTTCGAGCT
GGTGCCCGGCGATGGCGAGCCACGCAAAGAGTTCGTTGTTGTGCCAGGCGAAAAAGCACTGCTGCATGAA
CCTGATGTTCTGACGCTGACCCTGACCGCGCCGGAAAGTTACGGTATTGATGCGGGTCAGCCGCTCATTC
TTCACGGCGTGCAGGTAGGCCAGGTTATCGATCGTAAACTCACCAGCAAAGGCGTCACCTTTACCGTCGC
CATCGAGCCTCAGCATCGCGAACTGGTAAAAGGCGATAGCAAATTTGTCGTCAACAGCCGTGTCGATGTG
AAGGTGGGGCTGGATGGCGTTGAGTTTCTCGGTGCCAGCGCCTCAGAATGGATCAATGGCGGGATACGTA
TTCTGCCGGGCGATAAAGGTGAGATGAAAGCCAGCTATCCACTGTATGCCAATTTGGAAAAAGCGCTGGA
GAACAGCCTTAGCGATTTACCCACCACAACCGTGAGTTTGAGTGCAGAGACGCTGCCGGATGTGCAGGCA
GGATCGGTAGTGCTGTACCGTAAATTTGAAGTTGGTGAAGTGATTACCGTGCGTCCGCGAGCTAACGCGT
TTGATATCGATCTGCATATTAAGCCGGAGTATCGCAACCTTCTGACCAGCAATAGCGTGTTCTGGGCAGA
AGGCGGGGCGAAAGTTCAGCTGAATGGTAGTGGTCTGACCGTACAGGCATCCCCGCTCTCCAGAGCATTA
AAGGGAGCCATTAGCTTCGACAACCTCAGCGGTGCCAGCGCCAGTCAGCGTAAAGGCGATAAGCGTATTC
TGTATGCTTCCGAAACAGCGGCCCGTGCGGTTGGCGGGCAGATTACGCTTCACGCTTTCGATGCCGGAAA
ACTGGCGGTCGGGATGCCAATTCGCTATCTCGGTATTGATATCGGGCAAATCCAGACGCTGGATCTGATT
ACCGCACGCAATGAAGTACAGGCAAAGGCGGTACTTTACCCGGAATATGTCCAGACCTTTGCTCGCGGTG
GTACGCGCTTCTCAGTGGTCACACCGCAAATTTCGGCAGCTGGCGTTGAGCATCTTGATACTATCCTCCA
GCCGTATATCAACGTCGAACCAGGCCGGGGCAATCCTCGCCGCGACTTTGAATTACAAGAGGCCACCATT
ACTGATTCGCGTTACCTGGATGGCTTAAGCATTATTGTTGAAGCGCCGGAAGCCGGTTCGTTAGGCATCG
GTACGCCTGTGCTGTTCCGTGGTCTGGAAGTCGGTACGGTTACAGGAATGACGCTGGGGACATTGTCAGA
TCGCGTGATGATTGCGATGCGCATCAGTAAACGCTATCAACACCTGGTGCGTAACAATTCCGTCTTCTGG
TTGGCATCGGGTTACAGTCTGGACTTTGGTCTGACGGGCGGCGTAGTGAAAACCGGCACCTTTAACCAGT
TTATCCGTGGCGGCATCGCCTTCGCCACGCCTCCGGGTACGCCACTGGCACCGAAAGCCCAGGAAGGCAA
ACACTTCCTGTTGCAGGAAAGTGAACCGAAAGAGTGGCGTGAATGGGGAACTGCGCTTCCCAAATAAGGT
ACCAAATTCCAGAAAAGAGACGCTGAAAAGCGTCTTTTTTCGTTTTGGTCCTGGTCTGAGGAATGGTTGT
AAGCTTGGCTGTTTTGGCGGATGAGAGAAGATTTTCAGCCTGATACAGATTAAATCAGAACGCAGAAGCG
GTCTGATAAAACAGAATTTGCCTGGCGGCAGTAGCGCGGTGGTCCCACCTGACCCCATGCCGAACTCAGA
AGTGAAACGCCGTAGCGCCGATGGTAGTGTGGGGTCTCCCCATGCGAGAGTAGGGAACTGCCAGGCATCA
AATAAAACGAAAGGCTCAGTCGAAAGACTGGGCCTTTCGTTTTATCTGTTGTTTGTCGGTGAACGCTCTC
CTGAGTAGGACAAATCCGCCGGGAGCGGATTTGAACGTTGCGAAGCAACGGCCCGGAGGGTGGCGGGCAG
GACGCCCGCCATAAACTGCCAGGCATCAAATTAAGCAGAAGGCCATCCTGACGGATGGCCTTTTTGCGTT
TCTACAAACTCTTTTGTTTATTTTTCTAAATACATTCAAATATGTATCCGCTCATGAGACAATAACCCTG
ATAAATGCTTCAATAATATTGAAAAAGGAAGAGTATGAGTATTCAACATTTCCGTGTCGCCCTTATTCCC
TTTTTTGCGGCATTTTGCCTTCCTGTTTTTGCTCACCCAGAAACGCTGGTGAAAGTAAAAGATGCTGAAG
ATCAGTTGGGTGCACGAGTGGGTTACATCGAACTGGATCTCAACAGCGGTAAGATCCTTGAGAGTTTTCG
CCCCGAAGAACGTTTTCCAATGATGAGCACTTTTAAAGTTCTGCTATGTGGCGCGGTATTATCCCGTGTT
GACGCCGGGCAAGAGCAACTCGGTCGCCGCATACACTATTCTCAGAATGACTTGGTTGAGTACTCACCAG
TCACAGAAAAGCATCTTACGGATGGCATGACAGTAAGAGAATTATGCAGTGCTGCCATAACCATGAGTGA
TAACACTGCGGCCAACTTACTTCTGACAACGATCGGAGGACCGAAGGAGCTAACCGCTTTTTTGCACAAC
ATGGGGGATCATGTAACTCGCCTTGATCGTTGGGAACCGGAGCTGAATGAAGCCATACCAAACGACGAGC
GTGACACCACGATGCCTGCAGCAATGGCAACAACGTTGCGCAAACTATTAACTGGCGAACTACTTACTCT
AGCTTCCCGGCAACAATTAATAGACTGGATGGAGGCGGATAAAGTTGCAGGACCACTTCTGCGCTCGGCC
CTTCCGGCTGGCTGGTTTATTGCTGATAAATCTGGAGCCGGTGAGCGTGGGTCTCGCGGTATCATTGCAG
CACTGGGGCCAGATGGTAAGCCCTCCCGTATCGTAGTTATCTACACGACGGGGAGTCAGGCAACTATGGA
TGAACGAAATAGACAGATCGCTGAGATAGGTGCCTCACTGATTAAGCATTGGTAACTGTCAGACCAAGTT
TACTCATATATACTTTAGATTGATT
[125 nt withheld, positions 5766-5890]
C
[141 nt withheld, positions 5892-6032]
CCTTTGACGTTGGAGTCCACGTTCTTT
[37 nt withheld, positions 6060-6096]
ACCCTATCTCGGGCTATTCTTTTGATTTATAAGGGATTTTGCCGATTTCGGCCTATTGGTTAAAAAATGA
GCTGATTTAACAAAAATTTAACGCGAATTTTAACAAAATATTAACGTTTACAATTTAAAAGGATCTAGGT
GAAGATCCTTTTTGATAATCTCATGACCAAAATCCCTTAACGTGAGTTTTCGTTCCACTGAGCGTCAGAC
CCCGTAGAAAAGATCAAAGGATCTTCTTGAGATCCTTTTTTTCTGCGCGTAATCTGCTGCTTGCAAACAA
AAAAACCACCGCTACCAGCGGTGGTTTGTTTGCCGGATCAAGAGCTACCAACTCTTTTTCCGAAGGTAAC
TGGCTCAGCAGAGCGCAGATACCAAATACTGTCCTTCTAGTGTAGCCGTAGTTAGGCCACCACTTCAAGA
ACTCTGTAGCACCGCCTACATACCTCGCTCTGCTAATCCTGTTACCAGTGGCTGCTGCCAGTGGCGATAA
GTCGTGTCTTACCGGGTTGGACTCAAGACGATAGTTACCGGATAAGGCGCAGCGGTCGGGCTGAACGGGG
GGTTCGTGCACACAGCCCAGCTTGGAGCGAACGACCTACACCGAACTGAGATACCTACAGCGTGAGCTAT
GAGAAAGCGCCACGCTTCCCGAAGGGAGAAAGGCGGACAGGTATCCGGTAAGCGGCAGGGTCGGAACAGG
AGAGCGCACGAGGGAGCTTCCAGGGGGAAACGCCTGGTATCTTTATAGTCCTGTCGGGTTTCGCCACCTC
TGACTTGAGCGTCGATTTTTGTGATGCTCGTCAGGGGGGCGGAGCCTATGGAAAAACGCCAGCAACGCGG
CCTTTTTACGGTTCCTGGCCTTTTGCTGGCCTTTTGCTCACATGTTCTTTCCTGCGTTATCCCCTGATTC
TGTGGATAACCGTATTACCGCCTTTGAGTGAGCTGATACCGCTCGCCGCAGCCGAACGACCGAGCGCAGC
GAGTCAGTGAGCGAGGAAGCGGAAGAGCGCCTGATGCGGTATTTTCTCCTTACGCATCTGTGCGGTATTT
CACACCGCATAGGGTCATGGCTGCGCCCCGACACCCGCCAACACCCGCTGACGCGCCCTGACGGGCTTGT
CTGCTCCCGGCATCCGCTTACAGACAAGCTGTGACCGTCTCCGGGAGCTGCATGTGTCAGAGGTTTTCAC
CGTCATCACCGAAACGCGCGAGGCAGAAGGAGATGGCGCCCAACAGTCCCCCGGCCACGGGGCCTGCCAC
CATACCCACGCCGAAACAAGCGCTCATGAGCCCGAAGTGGCGAGCCCGATCTTCCCCATCGGTGATGTCG
GCGATATAGGCGCCAGCAACCGCACCTGTGGCGCCGGTGATGCCGGCCACGATGCGTCCGGCGTAGAGGA
TCTGCTCATGTTTGACAGCTTATCATCGATGCATAATGTGCCTGTCAAATGGACGAAGCAGGGATTCTGC
AAACCCTATGCTACTCCGTCAAGCCGTCAATTGTCTGATTCGTTACCAATTATGACAACTTGACGGCTAC
ATCATTCACTTTTTCTTCACAACCGGCACGGAACTCGCTCGGGCTGGCCCCGGTGCATTTTTTAAATACC
CGCGAGAAATAGAGTTGATCGTCAAAACCAACATTGCGACCGACGGTGGCGATAGGCATCCGGGTGGTGC
TCAAAAGCAGCTTCGCCTGGCTGATACGTTGGTCCTCGCGCCAGCTTAAGACGCTAATCCCTAACTGCTG
GCGGAAAAGATGTGACAGACGCGACGGCGACAAGCAAACATGCTGTGCGACGCTGGCGATATCAAAATTG
CTGTCTGCCAGGTGATCGCTGATGTACTGACAAGCCTCGCGTACCCGATTATCCATCGGTGGATGGAGCG
ACTCGTTAATCGCTTCCATGCGCCGCAGTAACAATTGCTCAAGCAGATTTATCGCCAGCAGCTCCGAATA
GCGCCCTTCCCCTTGCCCGGCGTTAATGATTTGCCCAAACAGGTCGCTGAAATGCGGCTGGTGCGCTTCA
TCCGGGCGAAAGAACCCCGTATTGGCAAATATTGACGGCCAGTTAAGCCATTCATGCCAGTAGGCGCGCG
GACGAAAGTAAACCCACTGGTGATACCATTCGCGAGCCTCCGGATGACGACCGTAGTGATGAATCTCTCC
TGGCGGGAACAGCAAAATATCACCCGGTCGGCAAACAAATTCTCGTCCCTGATTTTTCACCACCCCCTGA
CCGCGAATGGTGAGATTGAGAATATAACCTTTCATTCCCAGCGGTCGGTCGATAAAAAAATCGAGATAAC
CGTTGGCCTCAATCGGCGTTAAACCCGCCACCAGATGGGCATTAAACGAGTATCCCGGCAGCAGGGGATC
ATTTTGCGCTTCAGCCATACTTTTCATACTCCCGC
